>Addgene plasmid #153849 | pGBW-m4252977 | addgene full sequence | sequence record 299992 | Ginkgo NGS Result
CACCATGGGCTATATAAACGTTTTCGCTTTTCCGTTTACGATATATAGTCTACTCTTGTGCAGAATGAAT
TCTCGTAACTACATAGCACAAGTAGATGTAGTTAACTTTAATCTCACATAAGCTAGCTTGACTGACTGAG
ATACAGCGTACCTTCAGCTCACAGACATGATAAGATACATTGATGAGTTTGGACAAACCACAACTAGAAT
GCAGTGAAAAAAATGCTTTATTTGTGAAATTTGTGATGCTATTGCTTTATTTGTAACCATTATAAGCTGC
AATAAACAAGTTAACAACAACAATTGCATTCATTTTATGTTTCAGGTTCAGGGGGAGGTGTGGGAGGTTT
TTTAAAGCAAGTAAAACCTCTACAAATGTGGTATTGGCCCATCTCTATCGGTATCGTAGCATAACCCCTT
GGGGCCTCTAAACGGGTCTTGAGGGGTTTTTTGTGCCCCTCGGGCCGGATTGCTATCTACCGGCATTGGC
GCAGAAAAAAATGCCTGATGCGACGCTGCGCGTCTTATACTCCCACATATGCCAGATTCAGCAACGGATA
CGGCTTCCCCAACTTGCCCACTTCCATACGTGTCCTCCTTACCAGAAATTTATCCTTAAGGTCGTCAGCT
ATCCTGCAGGCGATCTCTCGATTTCGATCAAGACATTCCTTTAATGGTCTTTTCTGGACACCACTAGGGG
TCAGAAGTAGTTCATCAAACTTTCTTCCCTCCCTAATCTCATTGGTTACCTTGGGCTATCGAAACTTAAT
TAACCAGTCAAGTCAGCTACTTGGCGAGATCGACTTGTCTGGGTTTCGACTACGCTCAGAATTGCGTCAG
TCAAGTTCGATCTGGTCCTTGCTATTGCACCCGTTCTCCGATTACGAGTTTCATTTAAATCATGTGAGCA
AAAGGCCAGCAAAAGGCCAGGAACCGTAAAAAGGCCGCGTTGCTGGCGTTTTTCCATAGGCTCCGCCCCC
CTGACGAGCATCACAAAAATCGACGCTCAAGTCAGAGGTGGCGAAACCCGACAGGACTATAAAGATACCA
GGCGTTTCCCCCTGGAAGCTCCCTCGTGCGCTCTCCTGTTCCGACCCTGCCGCTTACCGGATACCTGTCC
GCCTTTCTCCCTTCGGGAAGCGTGGCGCTTTCTCATAGCTCACGCTGTAGGTATCTCAGTTCGGTGTAGG
TCGTTCGCTCCAAGCTGGGCTGTGTGCACGAACCCCCCGTTCAGCCCGACCGCTGCGCCTTATCCGGTAA
CTATCGTCTTGAGTCCAACCCGGTAAGACACGACTTATCGCCACTGGCAGCAGCCACTGGTAACAGGATT
AGCAGAGCGAGGTATGTAGGCGGTGCTACAGAGTTCTTGAAGTGGTGGCCTAACTACGGCTACACTAGAA
GAACAGTATTTGGTATCTGCGCTCTGCTGAAGCCAGTTACCTTCGGAAAAAGAGTTGGTAGCTCTTGATC
CGGCAAACAAACCACCGCTGGTAGCGGTGGTTTTTTTGTTTGCAAGCAGCAGATTACGCGCAGAAAAAAA
GGATCTCAAGAAGATCCTTTGATCTTTTCTACGGGGTCTGACGCTCAGTGGAACGAAAACTCACGTTAAG
GGATTTTGGTCATGAGATTATCAAAAAGGATCTTCACCTAGATCCTTTTAAATTAAAAATGAAGTTTTAA
ATCAATCTAAAGTATATATGAGTAAACTTGGTCTGACAGTTACCAATGCTTAATCAGTGAGGCACCTATC
TCAGCGATCTGTCTATTTCGTTCATCCATAGTTGCATTTAAATTTCCGAACTCTCCAAGGCCCTCGTCGG
AAAATCTTCAAACCTTTCGTCCGATCCATCTTGCAGGCTACCTCTCGAACGAACTATCGCAAGTCTCTTG
GCCGGCCTTGCGCCTTGGCTATTGCTTGGCAGCGCCTATCGCCAGGTATTACTCCAATCCCGAATATCCG
AGATCGGGATCACCCGAGAGAAGTTCAACCTACATCCTCAATCCCGATCTATCCGAGATCCGAGGAATAT
CGAAATCGGGGCGCGCCTGGCCTCCGCGCCGGGTTTTGGCGCCTCCCGCGGGCGCCCCCCTCGTCACGGC
GAGCGCTGCCACGTCAGACGAAGGGCGCAGGAGCGTCCTGATCCTTCCGCCCGGACGCTCAGGACAGCGG
CCCGCTGCTCATAAGACTCGGCCTTAGAACCCCAGTATCAGCAGAAGGACATTTTAGGACGGGACTTGGG
TGACTCTAGGGCACTGGTTTTCTTTCCAGAGAGCGGAACAGGCGAGGAAAAGTAGTCCCTTCTCGGCGAT
TCTGCGGAGGGATCTCCGTGGGGCGGTGAACGCCGATGATTATATAAGGACGCGCCGGGTGTGGCACAGC
TAGTTCCGTCGCAGCCGGGATTTGGGTCGCGGTTCTTGTTTGTGGATCGCTGTGATCGTCACTTGGTGAG
TAGCGGGCTGCTGGGCTGGCCGGGGCTTTCGTGGCCGCCGGGCCGCTCGGTGGGACGGAAGCGTGTGGAG
AGACCGCCAAGGGCTGTAGTCTGGGTCCGCGAGCAAGGTTGCCCTGAACTGGGGGTTGGGGGGAGCGCAG
CAAAATGGCGGCTGTTCCCGAGTCTTGAATGGAAGACGCTTGTGAGGCGGGCTGTGAGGTCGTTGAAACA
AGGTGGGGGGCATGGTGGGCGGCAAGAACCCAAGGTCTTGAGCCCTTCGCTAATGCGGGAAAGCTCTTAT
TCGGGTGAGATGGGCTGGGCACCATCTGGGGACCCTGACGTGAAGTTTGTCACTGACTGGAGAACTCGGT
TTGTCGTCTGTTGCGGGGGCGGCAGTTATGGCGGTGCCGTTGGGCAGTGCACCCGTACCTTTGGGAGCGC
GCGCCCTCGTCGTGTCGTGACGTCACCCGTTCTGTTGGCTTATAATGCAGGGTGGGGCCACCAGCCGGTA
GGTGTGCGGTAGGCTTTTCTCCGTCGCAGGACGCAGGGTTCGGGCCTAGGGTAGGCTCTCCTGAATCGAC
AGGCGCCGGACCTCTGGTGAGGGGAGGGATAAGTGAGGCGTCAGTTTCTTTGGTCGGTTTTATGTACCTA
TCTTCTTAAGTAGCTGAAGCTCCGGTTTTGAACTATGCGCTCGGGGTTGGCGAGTGTGTTTTGTGAAGTT
TTTTAGGCACCTTTTGAAATGTAATCATTTGGGTCAATATGTAATTTTCAGTGTTAGACTTGTAAATTGT
CCGCTAAATTCTGGCCGTTTTTGGCTTTTTTGTTAGACAACATGACCGAGTACAAGCCCACGGTGCGCCT
CGCCACCCGCGACGACGTCCCCAGGGCCGTACGCACCCTCGCCGCCGCGTTCGCCGACTACCCCGCCACG
CGCCACACCGTCGATCCGGACCGCCACATCGAGCGGGTCACCGAGCTGCAAGAACTCTTCCTCACGCGCG
TCGGGCTCGACATCGGCAAGGTGTGGGTCGCGGACGACGGCGCCGCGGTGGCGGTCTGGACCACGCCGGA
GAGCGTCGAAGCGGGGGCGGTGTTCGCCGAGATCGGCCCGCGCATGGCCGAGTTGAGCGGTTCCCGGCTG
GCCGCGCAGCAACAGATGGAGGGCCTCCTGGCGCCGCACCGGCCCAAGGAGCCCGCGTGGTTCCTGGCCA
CCGTCGGCGTCTCGCCCGACCACCAGGGCAAGGGTCTGGGCAGCGCCGTCGTGCTCCCCGGAGTGGAGGC
CGCCGAGCGCGCCGGGGTGCCCGCCTTCCTGGAGACCTCCGCGCCCCGCAACCTCCCCTTCTACGAGCGG
CTCGGCTTCACCGTCACCGCCGACGTCGAGGTGCCCGAAGGACCGCGCACCTGGTGCATGACCCGCAAGC
CCGGTGCCTAGGCTAGTATGTAAGCCTAGTCTTAGATAATAAAATCGCTATCCATCGAAGATGGATGTGT
GTTGGTTTTTTGTGTGTGTAACGCTAGGCGCGCCTGGTGTACCGAGAACGATCCTCTCAGTGCGAGTCTC
GACGATCCATATCGTTGCTTGGCAGTCAGCCAGTCGGAATCCAGCTTGGGACCCAGGAAGTCCAATCGTC
AGATATTGTACTCAAGCCTGGTCACGGCAGCGTACCGATCTGTTTAAACCTAGATATTGATAGTCTGATC
GGTCAACGTATAATCGAGTCCTAGCTTTTGCAAACATCTATCAAGAGACAGGATCAGCAGGAGGCTTTCG
CATGAGTATTCAACATTTCCGTGTCGCCCTTATTCCCTTTTTTGCGGCATTTTGCCTTCCTGTTTTTGCT
CACCCAGAAACGCTGGTGAAAGTAAAAGATGCTGAAGATCAGTTGGGTGCGCGAGTGGGTTACATCGAAC
TGGATCTCAACAGCGGTAAGATCCTTGAGAGTTTTCGCCCCGAAGAACGCTTTCCAATGATGAGCACTTT
TAAAGTTCTGCTATGTGGCGCGGTATTATCCCGTATTGACGCCGGGCAAGAGCAACTCGGTCGCCGCATA
CACTATTCTCAGAATGACTTGGTTGAGTATTCACCAGTCACAGAAAAGCATCTTACGGATGGCATGACAG
TAAGAGAATTATGCAGTGCTGCCATAACCATGAGTGATAACACTGCGGCCAACTTACTTCTGACAACGAT
TGGAGGACCGAAGGAGCTAACCGCTTTTTTGCACAACATGGGGGATCATGTAACTCGCCTTGATCGTTGG
GAACCGGAGCTGAATGAAGCCATACCAAACGACGAGCGTGACACCACGATGCCTGTAGCAATGGCAACAA
CCTTGCGTAAACTATTAACTGGCGAACTACTTACTCTAGCTTCCCGGCAACAGTTGATAGACTGGATGGA
GGCGGATAAAGTTGCAGGACCACTTCTGCGCTCGGCCCTTCCGGCTGGCTGGTTTATTGCTGATAAATCT
GGAGCCGGTGAGCGTGGGTCTCGCGGTATCATTGCAGCACTGGGGCCAGATGGTAAGCCCTCCCGTATCG
TAGTTATCTACACGACGGGGAGTCAGGCAACTATGGATGAACGAAATAGACAGATCGCTGAGATAGGTGC
CTCACTGATTAAGCATTGGTAACCGATTCTAGGTGCATTGGCGCAGAAAAAAATGCCTGATGCGACGCTG
CGCGTCTTATACTCCCACATATGCCAGATTCAGCAACGGATACGGCTTCCCCAACTTGCCCACTTCCATA
CGTGTCCTCCTTACCAGAAATTTATCCTTAAGATCCCGAATCGTTTAAACTCGACTCTGGCTCTATCGAA
TCTCCGTCGTTTCGAGCTTACGCGAACAGCCGTGGCGCTCATTTGCTCGTCGGGCATCGAATCTCGTCAG
CTATCGTCAGCTTACCTTTTTGGCAGCGATCGCGGCTCCCGACATCTTGGACCATTAGCTCCACAGGTAT
CTTCTTCCCTCTAGTGGTCATAACAGCAGCTTCAGCTACCTCTCAATTCAAAAAACCCCTCAAGACCCGT
TTAGAGGCCCCAAGGGGTTATGCTATCAATCGTTGCGTTACACACACAAAAAACCAACACACATCCATCT
TCGATGGATAGCGATTTTATTATCTAACTGCTGATCGAGTGTAGCCAGATCTAGTAATCAATTACGGGGT
CATTAGTTCATAGCCCATATATGGAGTTCCGCGTTACATAACTTACGGTAAATGGCCCGCCTGGCTGACC
GCCCAACGACCCCCGCCCATTGACGTCAATAATGACGTATGTTCCCATAGTAACGCCAATAGGGACTTTC
CATTGACGTCAATGGGTGGAGTATTTACGGTAAACTGCCCACTTGGCAGTACATCAAGTGTATCATATGC
CAAGTACGCCCCCTATTGACGTCAATGACGGTAAATGGCCCGCCTGGCATTATGCCCAGTACATGACCTT
ATGGGACTTTCCTACTTGGCAGTACATCTACGTATTAGTCATCGCTATTACCATGCTGATGCGGTTTTGG
CAGTACATCAATGGGCGTGGATAGCGGTTTGACTCACGGGGATTTCCAAGTCTCCACCCCATTGACGTCA
ATGGGAGTTTGTTTTGGCACCAAAATCAACGGGACTTTCCAAAATGTCGTAACAACTCCGCCCCATTGAC
GCAAATGGGCGGTAGGCGTGTACGGTGGGAGGTCTATATAAGCAGAGCTGGTTTAGTGAACCGTCAGATC
AGATCTTTGTCGATCCTACCATCCACTCGACACACCCGCCAGCGGCCGC
Features (pLannotate 1.2.2; 19 found; start..end, strand, type, name):
     49..108     +  ncRNA          Corona pk3: Accession: RF00165 - Coronavirus 3' UTR pseudoknot
    171..292     -  polyA_signal   SV40 poly(A) signal: SV40 polyadenylation signal
    315..384     -  CDS            large T antigen (fragment): large T antigen from SV40 (simian virus 40)
    407..453     +  terminator     T7 terminator: transcription terminator for bacteriophage T7 RNA polymerase
    483..619     +  terminator     rrnG terminator: transcription terminator from the E. coli ribosomal RNA rrnG operon (Albrechtsen et al., 1991)
    664..735     +  misc_feature   3' β-globin insulator: insulator downstream of the human β-globin locus (Farrell et al., 2002)
    961..1549    -  rep_origin     ori: high-copy-number ColE1/pMB1/pBR322/pUC origin of replication
   1721..1785    -  CDS            bla(M) (fragment): β-lactamase lacking the signal sequence; bla(M); allows cytosolic expression of β-lactamase
   2049..3258    +  promoter       UbC promoter: human ubiquitin C promoter
   3262..3859    +  CDS            PuroR (fragment): puromycin N-acetyltransferase; pac from Streptomyces; confers resistance to puromycin
   3888..3936    +  polyA_signal   poly(A) signal: synthetic polyadenylation signal
   4202..5062    +  CDS            AmpR: β-lactamase; bla; confers resistance to ampicillin, carbenicillin, and related antibiotics
   5075..5211    +  terminator     rrnG terminator: transcription terminator from the E. coli ribosomal RNA rrnG operon (Albrechtsen et al., 1991)
   5363..5434    +  misc_feature   5' β-globin insulator: insulator upstream of the human β-globin locus (Farrell et al., 2002)
   5439..5485    -  terminator     T7 terminator: transcription terminator for bacteriophage T7 RNA polymerase
   5503..5551    -  polyA_signal   poly(A) signal: synthetic polyadenylation signal
   5632..5935    +  enhancer       CMV enhancer: human cytomegalovirus immediate early enhancer
   6008..6025    -  promoter       CMV promoter (fragment): human cytomegalovirus (CMV) immediate early promoter
   6088..6139    +  promoter       CMVd2 promoter: truncated human cytomegalovirus (CMV) immediate early promoter that yields moderately reduced expression relative to the full-length promoter
