[The description below was written by a language model from this plasmid's Addgene catalogue record and pLannotate feature annotations shown in this document.]
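Description:
pGBW-m4252977 is a mammalian expression plasmid carrying the wild-type ORF10 coding sequence of SARS-CoV-2, built on a pTwist_CMV_Puro_6 backbone from which an AarI restriction site was removed. In bacteria it replicates from a high-copy ColE1/pUC-type origin and is selected with ampicillin through a full-length β-lactamase (AmpR) gene. A short additional β-lactamase fragment is also annotated and appears to be a backbone remnant. For selection in mammalian cells, a separate cassette places the puromycin N-acetyltransferase gene under the human ubiquitin C promoter, followed by a synthetic poly(A) signal.

The roughly 110 bp ORF10 insert is driven by the CMV immediate-early enhancer and promoter, which the automated annotation resolves as the enhancer plus promoter fragments near the end of the circular map. The insert itself is not annotated as a coding feature. It falls in the region spanning the numbering origin, where the software instead flags a coronavirus 3' UTR pseudoknot motif, consistent with ORF10 lying at the extreme 3' end of the viral genome. Downstream, the table lists an SV40 poly(A) signal on the opposite strand, so which element terminates the transcript cannot be settled from the table alone. No epitope tag or reporter is recorded. The expression unit is bracketed by β-globin insulator elements, T7 and rrnG transcription terminators and an upstream reverse-oriented synthetic poly(A) signal, an arrangement generally intended to shield a cassette from read-through transcription and neighbouring regulatory influences.

The sequenced plasmid is about 6.2 kb, in line with the stated backbone and insert sizes. The recorded purpose is expression of the ORF10 protein in mammalian cells, with puromycin available to enrich or select transfected cells.
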