Addgene plasmid #153849: pGBW-m4252977
Purpose: Mammalian expression plasmid for SARS-CoV-2 ORF10 protein
Depositing lab: Ginkgo Bioworks & Benjie Chen. Depositing organization: Ginkgo Bioworks.
Backbone
  Vector backbone: pTwist_CMV_Puro_6 with AarI site removed
  Backbone size w/o insert (bp): 6080
  Vector type: Mammalian Expression
  Selectable markers: Puromycin
Growth in bacteria
  Bacterial resistance: Ampicillin, 100 μg/mL
  Growth temperature: 37°C
  Growth strain: DH5alpha
  Copy number: High Copy
Gene/Insert
  Gene/Insert name: SARS-CoV-2 ORF10 protein
  Species: Severe acute respiratory syndrome coronavirus 2
  Insert size (bp): 110
  Mutation: wt
  Entrez Gene: ORF10 (a.k.a. GU280_gp11)
  Promoter: CMV
  Cloning method: Unknown
Resource information
  A portion of this plasmid was derived from a plasmid made by: GinkgoBioworks
Depositor comments: NCBI reference sequence: 43740576
How to cite: pGBW-m4252977 was a gift from Ginkgo Bioworks & Benjie Chen (Addgene plasmid # 153849 ; http://n2t.net/addgene:153849 ; RRID:Addgene_153849)
